>Addgene plasmid #178265 | pLKO_HA.NWS.VSVg_mCherry-NLS | addgene full sequence | sequence record 353022 | Addgene NGS Result
AAAATGAGCTGATTTAACAAAAATTTAACGCGAATTTTAACAAAATATTAACGCTTACAATTTAGGTGGC
ACTTTTCGGGGAAATGTGCGCGGAACCCCTATTTGTTTATTTTTCTAAATACATTCAAATATGTATCCGC
TCATGAGACAATAACCCTGATAAATGCTTCAATAATATTGAAAAAGGAAGAGTATGAGTATTCAACATTT
CCGTGTCGCCCTTATTCCCTTTTTTGCGGCATTTTGCCTTCCTGTTTTTGCTCACCCAGAAACGCTGGTG
AAAGTAAAAGATGCTGAAGATCAGTTGGGTGCACGAGTGGGTTACATCGAACTGGATCTCAACAGCGGTA
AGATCCTTGAGAGTTTTCGCCCCGAAGAACGTTTTCCAATGATGAGCACTTTTAAAGTTCTGCTATGTGG
CGCGGTATTATCCCGTATTGACGCCGGGCAAGAGCAACTCGGTCGCCGCATACACTATTCTCAGAATGAC
TTGGTTGAGTACTCACCAGTCACAGAAAAGCATCTTACGGATGGCATGACAGTAAGAGAATTATGCAGTG
CTGCCATAACCATGAGTGATAACACTGCGGCCAACTTACTTCTGACAACGATCGGAGGACCGAAGGAGCT
AACCGCTTTTTTGCACAACATGGGGGATCATGTAACTCGCCTTGATCGTTGGGAACCGGAGCTGAATGAA
GCCATACCAAACGACGAGCGTGACACCACGATGCCTGTAGCAATGGCAACAACGTTGCGCAAACTATTAA
CTGGCGAACTACTTACTCTAGCTTCCCGGCAACAATTAATAGACTGGATGGAGGCGGATAAAGTTGCAGG
ACCACTTCTGCGCTCGGCCCTTCCGGCTGGCTGGTTTATTGCTGATAAATCTGGAGCCGGTGAGCGTGGG
TCTCGCGGTATCATTGCAGCACTGGGGCCAGATGGTAAGCCCTCCCGTATCGTAGTTATCTACACGACGG
GGAGTCAGGCAACTATGGATGAACGAAATAGACAGATCGCTGAGATAGGTGCCTCACTGATTAAGCATTG
GTAACTGTCAGACCAAGTTTACTCATATATACTTTAGATTGATTTAAAACTTCATTTTTAATTTAAAAGG
ATCTAGGTGAAGATCCTTTTTGATAATCTCATGACCAAAATCCCTTAACGTGAGTTTTCGTTCCACTGAG
CGTCAGACCCCGTAGAAAAGATCAAAGGATCTTCTTGAGATCCTTTTTTTCTGCGCGTAATCTGCTGCTT
GCAAACAAAAAAACCACCGCTACCAGCGGTGGTTTGTTTGCCGGATCAAGAGCTACCAACTCTTTTTCCG
AAGGTAACTGGCTTCAGCAGAGCGCAGATACCAAATACTGTTCTTCTAGTGTAGCCGTAGTTAGGCCACC
ACTTCAAGAACTCTGTAGCACCGCCTACATACCTCGCTCTGCTAATCCTGTTACCAGTGGCTGCTGCCAG
TGGCGATAAGTCGTGTCTTACCGGGTTGGACTCAAGACGATAGTTACCGGATAAGGCGCAGCGGTCGGGC
TGAACGGGGGGTTCGTGCACACAGCCCAGCTTGGAGCGAACGACCTACACCGAACTGAGATACCTACAGC
GTGAGCTATGAGAAAGCGCCACGCTTCCCGAAGGGAGAAAGGCGGACAGGTATCCGGTAAGCGGCAGGGT
CGGAACAGGAGAGCGCACGAGGGAGCTTCCAGGGGGAAACGCCTGGTATCTTTATAGTCCTGTCGGGTTT
CGCCACCTCTGACTTGAGCGTCGATTTTTGTGATGCTCGTCAGGGGGGCGGAGCCTATGGAAAAACGCCA
GCAACGCGGCCTTTTTACGGTTCCTGGCCTTTTGCTGGCCTTTTGCTCACATGTTCTTTCCTGCGTTATC
CCCTGATTCTGTGGATAACCGTATTACCGCCTTTGAGTGAGCTGATACCGCTCGCCGCAGCCGAACGACC
GAGCGCAGCGAGTCAGTGAGCGAGGAAGCGGAAGAGCGCCCAATACGCAAACCGCCTCTCCCCGCGCGTT
GGCCGATTCATTAATGCAGCTGGCACGACAGGTTTCCCGACTGGAAAGCGGGCAGTGAGCGCAACGCAAT
TAATGTGAGTTAGCTCACTCATTAGGCACCCCAGGCTTTACACTTTATGCTTCCGGCTCGTATGTTGTGT
GGAATTGTGAGCGGATAACAATTTCACACAGGAAACAGCTATGACCATGATTACGCCAAGCGCGCAATTA
ACCCTCACTAAAGGGAACAAAAGCTGGAGCTGCAAGCTTAATGTAGTCTTATGCAATACTCTTGTAGTCT
TGCAACATGGTAACGATGAGTTAGCAACATGCCTTACAAGGAGAGAAAAAGCACCGTGCATGGCGATTGG
TGGAAGTAAGGTGGTACGATCGTGCCTTATTAGGAAGGCAACAGACGGGTCTGACATGGATTGGACGAAC
CACTGAATTGCCGCATTGCAGAGATATTGTATTTAAGTGCCTAGCTCGATACATAAACGGGTCTCTCTGG
TTAGACCAGATCTGAGCCTGGGAGCTCTCTGGCTAACTAGGGAACCCACTGCTTAAGCCTCAATAAAGCT
TGCCTTGAGTGCTTCAAGTAGTGTGTGCCCGTCTGTTGTGTGACTCTGGTAACTAGAGATCCCTCAGACC
CTTTTAGTCAGTGTGGAAAATCTCTAGCAGTGGCGCCCGAACAGGGACTTGAAAGCGAAAGGGAAACCAG
AGGAGCTCTCTCGACGCAGGACTCGGCTTGCTGAAGCGCGCACGGCAAGAGGCGAGGGGCGGCGACTGGT
GAGTACGCCAAAAATTTTGACTAGCGGAGGCTAGAAGGAGAGAGATGGGTGCGAGAGCGTCAGTATTAAG
CGGGGGAGAATTAGATCGCGATGGGAAAAAATTCGGTTAAGGCCAGGGGGAAAGAAAAAATATAAATTAA
AACATATAGTATGGGCAAGCAGGGAGCTAGAACGATTCGCAGTTAATCCTGGCCTGTTAGAAACATCAGA
AGGCTGTAGACAAATACTGGGACAGCTACAACCATCCCTTCAGACAGGATCAGAAGAACTTAGATCATTA
TATAATACAGTAGCAACCCTCTATTGTGTGCATCAAAGGATAGAGATAAAAGACACCAAGGAAGCTTTAG
ACAAGATAGAGGAAGAGCAAAACAAAAGTAAGACCACCGCACAGCAAGCGGCCGCTGATCTTCAGACCTG
GAGGAGGAGATATGAGGGACAATTGGAGAAGTGAATTATATAAATATAAAGTAGTAAAAATTGAACCATT
AGGAGTAGCACCCACCAAGGCAAAGAGAAGAGTGGTGCAGAGAGAAAAAAGAGCAGTGGGAATAGGAGCT
TTGTTCCTTGGGTTCTTGGGAGCAGCAGGAAGCACTATGGGCGCAGCGTCAATGACGCTGACGGTACAGG
CCAGACAATTATTGTCTGGTATAGTGCAGCAGCAGAACAATTTGCTGAGGGCTATTGAGGCGCAACAGCA
TCTGTTGCAACTCACAGTCTGGGGCATCAAGCAGCTCCAGGCAAGAATCCTGGCTGTGGAAAGATACCTA
AAGGATCAACAGCTCCTGGGGATTTGGGGTTGCTCTGGAAAACTCATTTGCACCACTGCTGTGCCTTGGA
ATGCTAGTTGGAGTAATAAATCTCTGGAACAGATTTGGAATCACACGACCTGGATGGAGTGGGACAGAGA
AATTAACAATTACACAAGCTTAATACACTCCTTAATTGAAGAATCGCAAAACCAGCAAGAAAAGAATGAA
CAAGAATTATTGGAATTAGATAAATGGGCAAGTTTGTGGAATTGGTTTAACATAACAAATTGGCTGTGGT
ATATAAAATTATTCATAATGATAGTAGGAGGCTTGGTAGGTTTAAGAATAGTTTTTGCTGTACTTTCTAT
AGTGAATAGAGTTAGGCAGGGATATTCACCATTATCGTTTCAGACCCACCTCCCAACCCCGAGGGGACCC
GACAGGCCCGAAGGAATAGAAGAAGAAGGTGGAGAGAGAGACAGAGACAGATCCATTCGATTAGTGAACG
GATCTCGACGGTATCGATCACGAGACTAGTATCGAGCGGCCGCCCCCTTCACCGAGGGCCTATTTCCCAT
GATTCCTTCATATTTGCATATACGATACAAGGCTGTTAGAGAGATAATTGGAATTAATTTGACTGTAAAC
ACAAAGATATTAGTACAAAATACGTGACGTAGAAAGTAATAATTTCTTGGGTAGTTTGCAGTTTTAAAAT
TATGTTTTAAAATGGACTATCATATGCTTACCGTAACTTGAAAGTATTTCGATTTCTTGGCTTTATATAT
CTTGTGGAAAGGACGAAACACCGGGTCTTCGAGAAGACCTGTTTTAGAGCTAGAAATAGCAAGTTAAAAT
AAGGCTAGTCCGTTATCAACTTGAAAAAGTGGCACCGAGTCGGTGCTTTTTTTAATTCTCGACCTCGAGA
CAAATGGCAGTATTCATCCACAATTTTAAAAGAAAAGGGGGGATTGGGGGGTACAGTGCAGGGGAAAGAA
TAGTAGACATAATAGCAACAGACATACAAACTAAAGAATTACAAAAACAAATTACAAAAATTCAAAATTT
TCGGGTTTATTACAGGGACAGCAGAGATCCACTTTGGCCGCGGCTCGAGGCGATAAGCTTTGCAAAGATG
GATAAAGTTTTAAACAGAGAGGAATCTTTGCAGCTAATGGACCTTCTAGGTCTTGAAAGGAGTGGGAATT
GGCTCCGGTGCCCGTCAGTGGGCAGAGCGCACATCGCCCACAGTCCCCGAGAAGTTGGGGGGAGGGGTCG
GCAATTGAACCGGTGCCTAGAGAAGGTGGCGCGGGGTAAACTGGGAAAGTGATGTCGTGTACTGGCTCCG
CCTTTTTCCCGAGGGTGGGGGAGAACCGTATATAAGTGCAGTAGTCGCCGTGAACGTTCTTTTTCGCAAC
GGGTTTGCCGCCAGAACACAGGTAAGTGCCGTGTGTGGTTCCCGCGGGCCTGGCCTCTTTACGGGTTATG
GCCCTTGCGTGCCTTGAATTACTTCCACCTGGCTGCAGTACGTGATTCTTGATCCCGAGCTTCGGGTTGG
AAGTGGGTGGGAGAGTTCGAGGCCTTGCGCTTAAGGAGCCCCTTCGCCTCGTGCTTGAGTTGAGGCCTGG
CCTGGGCGCTGGGGCCGCCGCGTGCGAATCTGGTGGCACCTTCGCGCCTGTCTCGCTGCTTTCGATAAGT
CTCTAGCCATTTAAAATTTTTGATGACCTGCTGCGACGCTTTTTTTCTGGCAAGATAGTCTTGTAAATGC
GGGCCAAGATCTGCACACTGGTATTTCGGTTTTTGGGGCCGCGGGCGGCGACGGGGCCCGTGCGTCCCAG
CGCACATGTTCGGCGAGGCGGGGCCTGCGAGCGCGGCCACCGAGAATCGGACGGGGGTAGTCTCAAGCTG
GCCGGCCTGCTCTGGTGCCTGGCCTCGCGCCGCCGTGTATCGCCCCGCCCTGGGCGGCAAGGCTGGCCCG
GTCGGCACCAGTTGCGTGAGCGGAAAGATGGCCGCTTCCCGGCCCTGCTGCAGGGAGCTCAAAATGGAGG
ACGCGGCGCTCGGGAGAGCGGGCGGGTGAGTCACCCACACAAAGGAAAAGGGCCTTTCCGTCCTCAGCCG
TCGCTTCATGTGACTCCACGGAGTACCGGGCGCCGTCCAGGCACCTCGATTAGTTCTCGAGCTTTTGGAG
TACGTCGTCTTTAGGTTGGGGGGAGGGGTTTTATGCGATGGAGTTTCCCCACACTGAGTGGGTGGAGACT
GAAGTTAGGCCAGCTTGGCACTTGATGTAATTCTCCTTGGAATTTGCCCTTTTTGAGTTTGGATCTTGGT
TCATTCTCAAGCCTCAGACAGTGGTTCAAAGTTTTTTTCTTCCATTTCAGGTGTCGTGAGGAATTCTGCA
GTCGATCGACGGTACCGCGGGCCCGGGATCCACGGTCGCCACCATGGGCTACCCATACGATGTGCCAGAT
TACGCTGGAGGAGGCGGGGGAGGGAACTGGTCCCACCCCCAATTCGAGAAAGGAGGAGGCGGGGGAGGGT
ATACAGATATCGAAATGAATAGACTCGGAAAGGGCATGCTGATGGTGAGCAAGGGCGAGGAGGATAACAT
GGCCATCATCAAGGAGTTCATGCGCTTCAAGGTGCACATGGAGGGCTCCGTGAACGGCCACGAGTTCGAG
ATCGAGGGCGAGGGCGAGGGCCGCCCCTACGAGGGCACCCAGACCGCCAAGCTGAAGGTGACCAAGGGTG
GCCCCCTGCCCTTCGCCTGGGACATCCTGTCCCCTCAGTTCATGTACGGCTCCAAGGCCTACGTGAAGCA
CCCCGCCGACATCCCCGACTACTTGAAGCTGTCCTTCCCCGAGGGCTTCAAGTGGGAGCGCGTGATGAAC
TTCGAGGACGGCGGCGTGGTGACCGTGACCCAGGACTCCTCCCTGCAGGACGGCGAGTTCATCTACAAGG
TGAAGCTGCGCGGCACCAACTTCCCCTCCGACGGCCCCGTAATGCAGAAGAAGACCATGGGCTGGGAGGC
CTCCTCCGAGCGGATGTACCCCGAGGACGGCGCCCTGAAGGGCGAGATCAAGCAGAGGCTGAAGCTGAAG
GACGGCGGCCACTACGACGCTGAGGTCAAGACCACCTACAAGGCCAAGAAGCCCGTGCAGCTGCCCGGCG
CCTACAACGTCAACATCAAGTTGGACATCACCTCCCACAACGAGGACTACACCATCGTGGAACAGTACGA
ACGCGCCGAGGGCCGCCACTCCACCGGCGGCATGGACGAGCTGTACAAGAAACGGCCAGCCGAGGATATG
GAGGAAGAACAAGCCTTTAAACGATCTCGATAAAGCGGCCGCGTCGACAATCAACCTCTGGATTACAAAA
TTTGTGAAAGATTGACTGGTATTCTTAACTATGTTGCTCCTTTTACGCTATGTGGATACGCTGCTTTAAT
GCCTTTGTATCATGCTATTGCTTCCCGTATGGCTTTCATTTTCTCCTCCTTGTATAAATCCTGGTTGCTG
TCTCTTTATGAGGAGTTGTGGCCCGTTGTCAGGCAACGTGGCGTGGTGTGCACTGTGTTTGCTGACGCAA
CCCCCACTGGTTGGGGCATTGCCACCACCTGTCAGCTCCTTTCCGGGACTTTCGCTTTCCCCCTCCCTAT
TGCCACGGCGGAACTCATCGCCGCCTGCCTTGCCCGCTGCTGGACAGGGGCTCGGCTGTTGGGCACTGAC
AATTCCGTGGTGTTGTCGGGGAAGCTGACGTCCTTTCCATGGCTGCTCGCCTGTGTTGCCACCTGGATTC
TGCGCGGGACGTCCTTCTGCTACGTCCCTTCGGCCCTCAATCCAGCGGACCTTCCTTCCCGCGGCCTGCT
GCCGGCTCTGCGGCCTCTTCCGCATCTTCGCCTTCGCCCTCAGACGAGTCGGATCTCCCTTTGGGCCGCC
TCCCCGCCTGGGTACCTTTAAGACCAATGACTTACAAGGCAGCTGTAGATCTTAGCCACTTTTTAAAAGA
AAAGGGGGGACTGGAAGGGCTAATTCACTCCCAACGAAGATAAGATCTGCTTTTTGCTTGTACTGGGTCT
CTCTGGTTAGACCAGATCTGAGCCTGGGAGCTCTCTGGCTAACTAGGGAACCCACTGCTTAAGCCTCAAT
AAAGCTTGCCTTGAGTGCTTCAAGTAGTGTGTGCCCGTCTGTTGTGTGACTCTGGTAACTAGAGATCCCT
CAGACCCTTTTAGTCAGTGTGGAAAATCTCTAGCAGTAGTAGTTCATGTCATCTTATTATTCAGTATTTA
TAACTTGCAAAGAAATGAATATCAGAGAGTGAGAGGAACTTGTTTATTGCAGCTTATAATGGTTACAAAT
AAAGCAATAGCATCACAAATTTCACAAATAAAGCATTTTTTTCACTGCATTCTAGTTGTGGTTTGTCCAA
ACTCATCAATGTATCTTATCATGTCTGGCTCTAGCTATCCCGCCCCTAACTCCGCCCATCCCGCCCCTAA
CTCCGCCCAGTTCCGCCCATTCTCCGCCCCATGGCTGACTAATTTTTTTTATTTATGCAGAGGCCGAGGC
CGCCTCGGCCTCTGAGCTATTCCAGAAGTAGTGAGGAGGCTTTTTTGGAGGCCTAGGGACGTACCCAATT
CGCCCTATAGTGAGTCGTATTACGCGCGCTCACTGGCCGTCGTTTTACAACGTCGTGACTGGGAAAACCC
TGGCGTTACCCAACTTAATCGCCTTGCAGCACATCCCCCTTTCGCCAGCTGGCGTAATAGCGAAGAGGCC
CGCACCGATCGCCCTTCCCAACAGTTGCGCAGCCTGAATGGCGAATGGG
[124 nt withheld, positions 8380-8503]
C
[91 nt withheld, positions 8505-8595]
A
[49 nt withheld, positions 8597-8645]
CCTTTGACGTTGGAGTCCACGTTCTTT
[37 nt withheld, positions 8673-8709]
ACCCTATCTCGGTCTATTCTTTTGATTTATAAGGGATTTTGCCGATTTCGGCCTATTGGTTAA
Features (pLannotate 1.2.2; 30 found; start..end, strand, type, name):
     89..193     +  promoter       AmpR promoter: bla
    194..1054    +  CDS            AmpR: β-lactamase; bla; confers resistance to ampicillin, carbenicillin, and related antibiotics
   1225..1813    +  rep_origin     ori: high-copy-number ColE1/pMB1/pBR322/pUC origin of replication
   1996..2088    +  CDS            lacI (fragment): lac repressor; lacI; The lac repressor binds to the lac operator to inhibit transcription in E. coli. This inhibition can be relieved by adding lactose or isopropyl-β-D-thiogalactopyranoside (IPTG).
   2101..2122    +  protein_bind   CAP binding site: CAP binding activates transcription in the presence of cAMP. E. coli catabolite activator protein
   2137..2167    +  promoter       lac promoter: promoter for the E. coli lac operon
   2175..2191    +  protein_bind   lac operator: The lac repressor binds to the lac operator to inhibit transcription in E. coli. This inhibition can be relieved by adding lactose or isopropyl-β-D-thiogalactopyranoside (IPTG). lac repressor encoded by lacI
   2236..2254    +  promoter       T3 promoter: promoter for bacteriophage T3 RNA polymerase
   2282..2508    +  promoter       RSV promoter: Rous sarcoma virus enhancer/promoter
   2509..2689    +  LTR            5' LTR (truncated): truncated 5' long terminal repeat (LTR) from HIV-1
   2736..2861    +  misc_feature   HIV-1 Ψ: packaging signal of human immunodeficiency virus type 1
   2845..3208    +  CDS            HIV-1 gag (fragment): gag protein from human immunodeficiency virus 1; gag
   3354..3587    +  misc_feature   RRE: The Rev response element (RRE) of HIV-1 allows for Rev-dependent mRNA export from the nucleus to the cytoplasm.
   3964..4064    +  CDS            Rev (fragment): human immunodeficiency virus 1 (HIV-1) Rev protein; rev; enhances nuclear export of unspliced and incompletely spliced viral mRNAs
   4114..4354    +  promoter       U6 promoter: RNA polymerase III promoter for human U6 snRNA
   4381..4456    +  misc_RNA       gRNA scaffold: guide RNA scaffold for the Streptococcus pyogenes CRISPR/Cas9 system
   4504..4621    +  misc_feature   cPPT/CTS: central polypurine tract and central termination sequence of HIV-1
   4688..4754    +  CDS            small t antigen (fragment): SV40 (simian virus 40) small t antigen
   4761..5939    +  promoter       EF-1α promoter: strong constitutive promoter for human elongation factor EF-1α
   5956..5981    +  misc_feature   MCS (fragment): multiple cloning site
   6000..6026    +  CDS            3xHA (fragment): three tandem HA epitope tags
   6132..6839    +  CDS            mCherry: mCherry is a basic (constitutively fluorescent) red fluorescent protein published in 2004, derived from Discosoma sp.. It is reported to be a very rapidly-maturing monomer with low acid sensitivity.
   6909..7497    +  misc_feature   WPRE: woodchuck hepatitis virus posttranscriptional regulatory element
   7502..7639    +  CDS            nef (fragment): NEF_HV1LA - Experimental evidence at protein level: Swiss-Prot protein existence level 1. Extracellular Nef protein targets CD4(+) T-lymphocytes for apoptosis by interacting with CXCR4 surface receptors. From Human immunodeficiency virus type 1 group M subtype B (isolate Lai) (HIV-1).
   7625..7805    +  LTR            5' LTR (truncated): truncated 5' long terminal repeat (LTR) from HIV-1
   7877..7998    +  polyA_signal   SV40 poly(A) signal: SV40 polyadenylation signal
   8038..8173    +  rep_origin     SV40 ori: SV40 origin of replication
   8194..8212    -  promoter       T7 promoter: promoter for bacteriophage T7 RNA polymerase
   8220..8375    +  CDS            lacZα (fragment): LacZα fragment of β-galactosidase; lacZ fragment
   8380..36      +  rep_origin     f1 ori (across the origin) (sequence partly withheld): f1 bacteriophage origin of replication; arrow indicates direction of (+) strand synthesis
