[The description below was written by a language model from this plasmid's Addgene catalogue record and pLannotate feature annotations shown in this document.]
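Description:
pLKO_HA.NWS.VSVg_mCherry-NLS is a lentiviral transfer plasmid built on a pLKO backbone (the sequenced record is about 8.8 kb) that combines an sgRNA expression cassette with a "nuclear protein barcode" reporter for tracking vectors and transduced cells. It is propagated in E. coli as a high-copy plasmid through a ColE1/pUC-type origin with ampicillin selection (AmpR, β-lactamase). The backbone also carries an f1 origin, an SV40 origin, and remnants of lac/lacZα and T3/T7 promoter sequences. The viral portion has an RSV promoter driving a truncated HIV-1 5′ LTR, followed by the Ψ packaging signal with a gag fragment, the RRE for Rev-dependent export of the genomic RNA, a cPPT/CTS, a WPRE, and a truncated downstream LTR followed by an SV40 polyadenylation signal. This arrangement is typical of Tat-independent vectors packaged with helper plasmids supplied in trans.

Two expression units lie between the LTRs. A human U6 Pol III promoter sits upstream of the S. pyogenes Cas9 guide RNA scaffold, providing the site into which an sgRNA spacer is cloned. Downstream, the EF-1α promoter drives mCherry fused at its N terminus to a triplet of epitope tags (HA, NWS and VSVg) and at its C terminus to a nuclear localization signal. The automated annotation detects only the HA epitope and mCherry, so the other tags and the NLS are known from the catalogue entry. The particular epitope combination acts as an antibody-detectable barcode concentrated in the nucleus. Pairing each barcode with a given sgRNA lets perturbed cells be identified in situ by imaging, enabling spatially resolved readout of pooled CRISPR screens in tissue. No mammalian drug-selection marker is annotated, and Cas9 is not encoded on this plasmid.
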