Addgene plasmid #178265: pLKO_HA.NWS.VSVg_mCherry-NLS
Purpose: Nuclear Protein Barcode (nPC) for vector/cell tracking. Contains U6 trRNA cassette for sgRNA cloning. Enables spatial detection of CRISPR screens.
Depositing lab: Brian Brown. Depositing organization: Icahn School of Medicine at Mount Sinai. Publication: Spatial CRISPR genomics identifies regulators of the tumor microenvironment. Dhainaut M, Rose SA, Akturk G, Wroblewska A, Nielsen SR, Park ES, Buckup M, Roudko V, Pia L, Sweeney R, Le Berichel J, Wilk CM, Bektesevic A, Lee BH, Bhardwaj N, Rahman AH, Baccarini A, Gnjatic S, Pe'er D, Merad M, Brown BD. Cell. 2022 Mar 10. pii: S0092-8674(22)00195-7. doi: 10.1016/j.cell.2022.02.015. PubMed 35290801.
Backbone
  Vector backbone: pLKO
  Backbone size w/o insert (bp): 9000
  Vector type: Lentiviral
Growth in bacteria
  Bacterial resistance: Ampicillin, 100 μg/mL
  Growth temperature: 37°C
  Growth strain: NEB Stable
  Copy number: High Copy
Gene/Insert
  Gene/Insert name: nPC Tagged mCherry-NLS
  Species: H. sapiens (human)
  Insert size (bp): 1000
  Promoter: eF1a
  Tag / fusion protein: HA.NWS.VSVg (N terminal on insert); Nuclear Localization Signal (C terminal on insert)
  Cloning method: Restriction Enzyme; 5′ cloning site unknown (unknown if destroyed)
  Sequencing primers: 5′ cctttttgagtttggatcttggttcat
Terms and licenses: Academic/Nonprofit Terms; Industry Terms: Not Available to Industry
Depositor comments: Please visit https://www.biorxiv.org/content/10.1101/2021.07.13.451021v1 for bioRxiv preprint.
How to cite: pLKO_HA.NWS.VSVg_mCherry-NLS was a gift from Brian Brown (Addgene plasmid # 178265 ; http://n2t.net/addgene:178265 ; RRID:Addgene_178265)
